Addgene plasmid #101329: pALPS vpr
Purpose: Encodes codon optimized NL4-3 vpr
Depositing lab: Jeremy Luban. Depositing organization: University of Massachusetts, Worcester. Publication: Intron-containing RNA from the HIV-1 provirus activates type I interferon and inflammatory cytokines. McCauley SM, Kim K, Nowosielska A, Dauphin A, Yurkovetskiy L, Diehl WE, Luban J. Nat Commun. 2018 Dec 13;9(1):5305. doi: 10.1038/s41467-018-07753-2. PubMed 30546110.
Backbone
  Vector backbone: pALPS
  Vector type: Lentiviral
Growth in bacteria
  Bacterial resistance: Ampicillin, 100 μg/mL
  Growth temperature: 30°C
  Growth strain: NEB Stable
  Copy number: High Copy
Gene/Insert
  Gene/Insert name: NL4-3 vpr
  Cloning method: Restriction Enzyme; 5′ cloning site unknown (unknown if destroyed); 3′ cloning site unknown (unknown if destroyed)
  Sequencing primers: 5′ unknown
Terms and licenses: Academic/Nonprofit Terms; Industry Terms: Not Available to Industry
How to cite: pALPS vpr was a gift from Jeremy Luban (Addgene plasmid # 101329 ; http://n2t.net/addgene:101329 ; RRID:Addgene_101329)
