[The description below was written by a language model from this plasmid's Addgene catalogue record and pLannotate feature annotations shown in this document.]
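Description:
pALPS vpr is an HIV-1-based lentiviral transfer vector built on the pALPS backbone that carries a codon-optimized copy of the vpr gene from the NL4-3 strain of HIV-1. In bacteria it is maintained through a high-copy ColE1/pUC-type origin and selected with ampicillin via the β-lactamase gene and its native promoter. A fragment of the pBR322 bom region and an SV40 enhancer/early promoter are also annotated in the backbone.

The viral genome is transcribed in producer cells from a CMV enhancer/promoter fused to a truncated 5' LTR, an arrangement that makes genomic RNA synthesis independent of Tat. Downstream lie the HIV-1 Ψ packaging signal with an adjoining gag fragment, the Rev response element for Rev-dependent nuclear export of the unspliced RNA, and the cPPT/CTS element, which aids reverse transcription and nuclear import of the vector. The internal expression cassette uses the spleen focus-forming virus (SFFV) LTR promoter to drive the vpr open reading frame, followed by a WPRE to boost transcript stability and expression. No tag, reporter or mammalian selection marker is annotated. The cassette is closed by residual nef sequence and a second truncated LTR element at the 3' end; the annotation tool labels it as a 5' LTR, and the record does not state whether it carries a self-inactivating U3 deletion.

Because the plasmid lacks intact gag-pol, rev and envelope genes, these must be supplied in trans to make particles. The resulting vector delivers stable Vpr expression to target cells. The associated publication concerns innate immune activation by the HIV-1 provirus, suggesting the construct was used to test the contribution of individual viral genes.
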