Features (pLannotate 1.2.2; 18 found; start..end, strand, type, name):
     31..83      -  misc_feature   bom (fragment): basis of mobility region from pBR322
    245..574     +  promoter       SV40 promoter: SV40 enhancer and early promoter
    586..965     +  enhancer       CMV enhancer: human cytomegalovirus immediate early enhancer
    966..1165    +  promoter       CMV promoter: human cytomegalovirus (CMV) immediate early promoter
   1183..1363    +  LTR            5' LTR (truncated): truncated 5' long terminal repeat (LTR) from HIV-1
   1410..1535    +  misc_feature   HIV-1 Ψ: packaging signal of human immunodeficiency virus type 1
   1519..1857    +  CDS            HIV-1 gag (fragment): gag protein from human immunodeficiency virus 1; gag
   2032..2265    +  misc_feature   RRE: The Rev response element (RRE) of HIV-1 allows for Rev-dependent mRNA export from the nucleus to the cytoplasm.
   2642..2742    +  CDS            Rev (fragment): human immunodeficiency virus 1 (HIV-1) Rev protein; rev; enhances nuclear export of unspliced and incompletely spliced viral mRNAs
   2792..2909    +  misc_feature   cPPT/CTS: central polypurine tract and central termination sequence of HIV-1
   3046..3453    +  promoter       SFFV promoter: spleen focus-forming virus long terminal repeat (LTR) promoter
   3491..3778    +  CDS            vpr: VPR_HV1N5 - Experimental evidence at protein level: Swiss-Prot protein existence level 1. During virus entry, plays a role in the transport of the viral pre-integration (PIC) complex to the host nucleus. This function is crucial for viral infection of non-dividing macrophages. May act directly at the nuclear pore complex, by binding nucleoporins phenylalanine-glycine (FG)-repeat regions. From Human immunodeficiency virus type 1 group M subtype B (isolate NY5) (HIV-1).
   3834..4422    +  misc_feature   WPRE: woodchuck hepatitis virus posttranscriptional regulatory element
   4433..4933    +  CDS            nef (fragment): NEF_HV1LA - Experimental evidence at protein level: Swiss-Prot protein existence level 1. Extracellular Nef protein targets CD4(+) T-lymphocytes for apoptosis by interacting with CXCR4 surface receptors. From Human immunodeficiency virus type 1 group M subtype B (isolate Lai) (HIV-1).
   4940..5120    +  LTR            5' LTR (truncated): truncated 5' long terminal repeat (LTR) from HIV-1
   5191..5779    -  rep_origin     ori: high-copy-number ColE1/pMB1/pBR322/pUC origin of replication
   5950..6810    -  CDS            AmpR: β-lactamase; bla; confers resistance to ampicillin, carbenicillin, and related antibiotics
   6811..6915    -  promoter       AmpR promoter: bla
>Addgene plasmid #101329 | pALPS vpr | addgene full sequence | sequence record 194222 | Addgene NGS Result
GTCGACGGATCGGGAGATCTCCCGATCCCCTATGGTGCACTCTCAGTACAATCTGCTCTGATGCCGCATA
GTTAAGCCAGTATCTGCTCCCTGCTTGTGTGTTGGAGGTCGCTGAGTAGTGCGCGAGCAAAATTTAAGCT
ACAACAAGGCAAGGCTTGACCGACAATTGCATGAAGAATCTGCTTAGGGTTAGGCGTTTTGCGCTGCTTC
GCGATGTACGGGCCAGATATACGCGCTGTGGAATGTGTGTCAGTTAGGGTGTGGAAAGTCCCCAGGCTCC
CCAGCAGGCAGAAGTATGCAAAGCATGCATCTCAATTAGTCAGCAACCAGGTGTGGAAAGTCCCCAGGCT
CCCCAGCAGGCAGAAGTATGCAAAGCATGCATCTCAATTAGTCAGCAACCATAGTCCCGCCCCTAACTCC
GCCCATCCCGCCCCTAACTCCGCCCAGTTCCGCCCATTCTCCGCCCCATGGCTGACTAATTTTTTTTATT
TATGCAGAGGCCGAGGCCGCCTCTGCCTCTGAGCTATTCCAGAAGTAGTGAGGAGGCTTTTTTGGAGGCC
TAGGCTTTTGCAAAAAGCTCGCGTTGACATTGATTATTGACTAGTTATTAATAGTAATCAATTACGGGGT
CATTAGTTCATAGCCCATATATGGAGTTCCGCGTTACATAACTTACGGTAAATGGCCCGCCTGGCTGACC
GCCCAACGACCCCCGCCCATTGACGTCAATAATGACGTATGTTCCCATAGTAACGCCAATAGGGACTTTC
CATTGACGTCAATGGGTGGAGTATTTACGGTAAACTGCCCACTTGGCAGTACATCAAGTGTATCATATGC
CAAGTACGCCCCCTATTGACGTCAATGACGGTAAATGGCCCGCCTGGCATTATGCCCAGTACATGACCTT
ATGGGACTTTCCTACTTGGCAGTACATCTACGTATTAGTCATCGCTATTACCATGGTGATGCGGTTTTGG
CAGTACATCAATGGGCGTGGATAGCGGTTTGACTCACGGGGATTTCCAAGTCTCCACCCCATTGACGTCA
ATGGGAGTTTGTTTTGGCACCAAAATCAACGGGACTTTCCAAAATGTCGTAACAACTCCGCCCCATTGAC
GCAAATGGGCGGTAGGCGTGTACGGTGGGAGGTCTATATAAGCAGCGCGTTTTGCCTGTACTGGGTCTCT
CTGGTTAGACCAGATCTGAGCCTGGGAGCTCTCTGGCTAACTAGGGAACCCACTGCTTAAGCCTCAATAA
AGCTTGCCTTGAGTGCTTCAAGTAGTGTGTGCCCGTCTGTTGTGTGACTCTGGTAACTAGAGATCCCTCA
GACCCTTTTAGTCAGTGTGGAAAATCTCTAGCAGTGGCGCCCGAACAGGGACTTGAAAGCGAAAGGGAAA
CCAGAGGAGCTCTCTCGACGCAGGACTCGGCTTGCTGAAGCGCGCACGGCAAGAGGCGAGGGGCGGCGAC
TGGTGAGTACGCCAAAAATTTTGACTAGCGGAGGCTAGAAGGAGAGAGATGGGTGCGAGAGCGTCAGTAT
TAAGCGGGGGAGAATTAGATCGCGATGGGAAAAAATTCGGTTAAGGCCAGGGGGAAAGAAAAAATATAAA
TTAAAACATATAGTATGGGCAAGCAGGGAGCTAGAACGATTCGCAGTTAATCCTGGCCTGTTAGAAACAT
CAGAAGGCTGTAGACAAATACTGGGACAGCTACAACCATCCCTTCAGACAGGATCAGAAGAACTTAGATC
ATTATATAATACAGTAGCAACCCTCTATTGTGTGCATCAAAGGATAGAGATAAAAGACACCAAGGAAGCT
TTAGACAAGATAGAGGAAGAGCAAAACAAAAGTAAGACCACCGCACAGCAAGCGGCCGGCCGCTGATCTT
CAGACCTGGAGGAGGAGATATGAGGGACAATTGGAGAAGTGAATTATATAAATATAAAGTAGTAAAAATT
GAACCATTAGGAGTAGCACCCACCAAGGCAAAGAGAAGAGTGGTGCAGAGAGAAAAAAGAGCAGTGGGAA
TAGGAGCTTTGTTCCTTGGGTTCTTGGGAGCAGCAGGAAGCACTATGGGCGCAGCGTCAATGACGCTGAC
GGTACAGGCCAGACAATTATTGTCTGGTATAGTGCAGCAGCAGAACAATTTGCTGAGGGCTATTGAGGCG
CAACAGCATCTGTTGCAACTCACAGTCTGGGGCATCAAGCAGCTCCAGGCAAGAATCCTGGCTGTGGAAA
GATACCTAAAGGATCAACAGCTCCTGGGGATTTGGGGTTGCTCTGGAAAACTCATTTGCACCACTGCTGT
GCCTTGGAATGCTAGTTGGAGTAATAAATCTCTGGAACAGATTTGGAATCACACGACCTGGATGGAGTGG
GACAGAGAAATTAACAATTACACAAGCTTAATACACTCCTTAATTGAAGAATCGCAAAACCAGCAAGAAA
AGAATGAACAAGAATTATTGGAATTAGATAAATGGGCAAGTTTGTGGAATTGGTTTAACATAACAAATTG
GCTGTGGTATATAAAATTATTCATAATGATAGTAGGAGGCTTGGTAGGTTTAAGAATAGTTTTTGCTGTA
CTTTCTATAGTGAATAGAGTTAGGCAGGGATATTCACCATTATCGTTTCAGACCCACCTCCCAACCCCGA
GGGGACCCGACAGGCCCGAAGGAATAGAAGAAGAAGGTGGAGAGAGAGACAGAGACAGATCCATTCGATT
AGTGAACGGATCGGCACTGCGTGCGCCAATTCTGCAGACAAATGGCAGTATTCATCCACAATTTTAAAAG
AAAAGGGGGGATTGGGGGGTACAGTGCAGGGGAAAGAATAGTAGACATAATAGCAACAGACATACAAACT
AAAGAATTACAAAAACAAATTACAAAAATTCAAAATTTTCGGGTTTATTACAGGGACAGCAGAGATCCAG
TTTGGTTAATTAACTGCAGCCCCGATAAAATAAAAGATTTTATTTAGTCTCCAGAAAAAGGGGGGAATGA
AAGACCCCACCTGTAGGTTTGGCAAGCTAGCTGCAGTAACGCCATTTTGCAAGGCATGGAAAAATACCAA
ACCAAGAATAGAGAAGTTCAGATCAAGGGCGGGTACATGAAAATAGCTAACGTTGGGCCAAACAGGATAT
CTGCGGTGAGCAGTTTCGGCCCCGGCCCGGGGCCAAGAACAGATGGTCACCGCAGTTTCGGCCCCGGCCC
GAGGCCAAGAACAGATGGTCCCCAGATATGGCCCAACCCTCAGCAGTTTCTTAAGACCCATCAGATGTTT
CCAGGCTCCCCCAAGGACCTGAAATGACCCTGCGCCTTATTTGAATTAACCAATCAGCCTGCTTCTCGCT
TCTGTTCGCGCGCTTCTGCTTCCCGAGCTCTATAAAAGAGCTCACAACCCCTCACTCGGCGCGCCAGTCC
TCCGACAGACTGAGTCGCCCGGGGGTCTAGAAGCGCTGGATCCGTTTAAACGCGGCCGCAATGGAGCAGG
CCCCCGAGGACCAGGGCCCCCAGCGCGAGCCCTACAACGAGTGGACCCTGGAGCTGCTGGAGGAGCTGAA
GAGCGAGGCCGTGCGCCACTTCCCCCGCATCTGGCTGCACAACCTGGGCCAGCACATCTACGAGACCTAC
GGCGACACCTGGGCCGGCGTGGAGGCCATCATCCGCATCCTGCAGCAGCTGCTGTTCATCCACTTCCGCA
TCGGCTGCCGCCACAGCCGCATCGGCGTGACCCGCCAGCGCCGCGCCCGCAACGGCGCCAGCCGCAGCTA
ACCCGGGGAATTCACGCGTATCGATACCGGTGGCCCCTGGGGCCGCGATCGCTAATCAACCTCTGGATTA
CAAAATTTGTGAAAGATTGACTGGTATTCTTAACTATGTTGCTCCTTTTACGCTATGTGGATACGCTGCT
TTAATGCCTTTGTATCATGCTATTGCTTCCCGTATGGCTTTCATTTTCTCCTCCTTGTATAAATCCTGGT
TGCTGTCTCTTTATGAGGAGTTGTGGCCCGTTGTCAGGCAACGTGGCGTGGTGTGCACTGTGTTTGCTGA
CGCAACCCCCACTGGTTGGGGCATTGCCACCACCTGTCAGCTCCTTTCCGGGACTTTCGCTTTCCCCCTC
CCTATTGCCACGGCGGAACTCATCGCCGCCTGCCTTGCCCGCTGCTGGACAGGGGCTCGGCTGTTGGGCA
CTGACAATTCCGTGGTGTTGTCGGGGAAGCTGACGTCCTTTCCATGGCTGCTCGCCTGTGTTGCCACCTG
GATTCTGCGCGGGACGTCCTTCTGCTACGTCCCTTCGGCCCTCAATCCAGCGGACCTTCCTTCCCGCGGC
CTGCTGCCGGCTCTGCGGCCTCTTCCGCGTCTTCGCCTTCGCCCTCAGACGAGTCGGATCTCCCTTTGGG
CCGCCTCCCCGCTTAATCGCGTCGAGACCTAGAAAAACATGGAGCAATCACAAGTAGCAATACAGCAGCT
ACCAATGCTGATTGTGCCTGGCTAGAAGCACAAGAGGAGGAGGAGGTGGGTTTTCCAGTCACACCTCAGG
TACCTTTAAGACCAATGACTTACAAGGCAGCTGTAGATCTTAGCCACTTTTTAAAAGAAAAGGGGGGACT
GGAAGGGCTAATTCACTCCCAACGAAGACAAGATATCCTTGATCTGTGGATCTACCACACACAAGGCTAC
TTCCCTGATTGGCAGAACTACACACCAGGGCCAGGGATCAGATATCCACTGACCTTTGGATGGTGCTACA
AGCTAGTACCAGTTGAGCAAGAGAAGGTAGAAGAAGCCAATGAAGGAGAGAACACCCGCTTGTTACACCC
TGTGAGCCTGCATGGGATGGATGACCCGGAGAGAGAAGTATTAGAGTGGAGGTTTGACAGCCGCCTAGCA
TTTCATCACATGGCCCGAGAGCTGCATCCGGACTGTACTGGGTCTCTCTGGTTAGACCAGATCTGAGCCT
GGGAGCTCTCTGGCTAACTAGGGAACCCACTGCTTAAGCCTCAATAAAGCTTGCCTTGAGTGCTTCAAGT
AGTGTGTGCCCGTCTGTTGTGTGACTCTGGTAACTAGAGATCCCTCAGACCCTTTTAGTCAGTGTGGAAA
ATCTCTAGCAGGGCCCGTTTCATGTGAGCAAAAGGCCAGCAAAAGGCCAGGAACCGTAAAAAGGCCGCGT
TGCTGGCGTTTTTCCATAGGCTCCGCCCCCCTGACGAGCATCACAAAAATCGACGCTCAAGTCAGAGGTG
GCGAAACCCGACAGGACTATAAAGATACCAGGCGTTTCCCCCTGGAAGCTCCCTCGTGCGCTCTCCTGTT
CCGACCCTGCCGCTTACCGGATACCTGTCCGCCTTTCTCCCTTCGGGAAGCGTGGCGCTTTCTCATAGCT
CACGCTGTAGGTATCTCAGTTCGGTGTAGGTCGTTCGCTCCAAGCTGGGCTGTGTGCACGAACCCCCCGT
TCAGCCCGACCGCTGCGCCTTATCCGGTAACTATCGTCTTGAGTCCAACCCGGTAAGACACGACTTATCG
CCACTGGCAGCAGCCACTGGTAACAGGATTAGCAGAGCGAGGTATGTAGGCGGTGCTACAGAGTTCTTGA
AGTGGTGGCCTAACTACGGCTACACTAGAAGAACAGTATTTGGTATCTGCGCTCTGCTGAAGCCAGTTAC
CTTCGGAAAAAGAGTTGGTAGCTCTTGATCCGGCAAACAAACCACCGCTGGTAGCGGTGGTTTTTTTGTT
TGCAAGCAGCAGATTACGCGCAGAAAAAAAGGATCTCAAGAAGATCCTTTGATCTTTTCTACGGGGTCTG
ACGCTCAGTGGAACGAAAACTCACGTTAAGGGATTTTGGTCATGAGATTATCAAAAAGGATCTTCACCTA
GATCCTTTTAAATTAAAAATGAAGTTTTAAATCAATCTAAAGTATATATGAGTAAACTTGGTCTGACAGT
TACCAATGCTTAATCAGTGAGGCACCTATCTCAGCGATCTGTCTATTTCGTTCATCCATAGTTGCCTGAC
TCCCCGTCGTGTAGATAACTACGATACGGGAGGGCTTACCATCTGGCCCCAGTGCTGCAATGATACCGCG
AGACCCACGCTCACCGGCTCCAGATTTATCAGCAATAAACCAGCCAGCCGGAAGGGCCGAGCGCAGAAGT
GGTCCTGCAACTTTATCCGCCTCCATCCAGTCTATTAATTGTTGCCGGGAAGCTAGAGTAAGTAGTTCGC
CAGTTAATAGTTTGCGCAACGTTGTTGCCATTGCTACAGGCATCGTGGTGTCACGCTCGTCGTTTGGTAT
GGCTTCATTCAGCTCCGGTTCCCAACGATCAAGGCGAGTTACATGATCCCCCATGTTGTGCAAAAAAGCG
GTTAGCTCCTTCGGTCCTCCGATCGTTGTCAGAAGTAAGTTGGCCGCAGTGTTATCACTCATGGTTATGG
CAGCACTGCATAATTCTCTTACTGTCATGCCATCCGTAAGATGCTTTTCTGTGACTGGTGAGTACTCAAC
CAAGTCATTCTGAGAATAGTGTATGCGGCGACCGAGTTGCTCTTGCCCGGCGTCAATACGGGATAATACC
GCGCCACATAGCAGAACTTTAAAAGTGCTCATCATTGGAAAACGTTCTTCGGGGCGAAAACTCTCAAGGA
TCTTACCGCTGTTGAGATCCAGTTCGATGTAACCCACTCGTGCACCCAACTGATCTTCAGCATCTTTTAC
TTTCACCAGCGTTTCTGGGTGAGCAAAAACAGGAAGGCAAAATGCCGCAAAAAAGGGAATAAGGGCGACA
CGGAAATGTTGAATACTCATACTCTTCCTTTTTCAATATTATTGAAGCATTTATCAGGGTTATTGTCTCA
TGAGCGGATACATATTTGAATGTATTTAGAAAAATAAACAAATAGGGGTTCCGCGCACATTTCCCCGAAA
AGTGCCACCTGAC
